Addgene plasmid #19521: pcDNA5/FRT/TO V5 DNAJA4
Depositing lab: Harm Kampinga. Depositing organization: University Medical Center Groningen. Publication: Computational analysis of the human HSPH/HSPA/DNAJ family and cloning of a human HSPH/HSPA/DNAJ expression library. Hageman J, Kampinga HH. Cell Stress Chaperones. 2009 Jan;14(1):1-21. doi: 10.1007/s12192-008-0060-2. Epub 2008 Aug 7. PubMed 18686016.
Backbone
  Vector backbone: pcDNA5/FRT/TO
  Backbone manufacturer: Invitrogen
  Backbone size w/o insert (bp): 5137
  Vector type: Mammalian Expression
  Selectable markers: Hygromycin
Growth in bacteria
  Bacterial resistance: Ampicillin, 100 μg/mL
  Growth temperature: 37°C
  Growth strain: DH5alpha
  Copy number: High Copy
Gene/Insert
  Gene/Insert name: DnaJ (Hsp40) homolog, subfamily A, member 4 (alt names: DNAJA4; MST104; MSTP104; PRO1472)
  Species: H. sapiens (human)
  Insert size (bp): 1247
  Entrez Gene: DNAJA4 (a.k.a. MST104, MSTP104, PRO1472)
  Tag / fusion protein: V5 (N terminal on backbone)
  Cloning method: Restriction Enzyme; 5′ cloning site BamHI (not destroyed); 3′ cloning site NotI (not destroyed)
  Sequencing primers: 5′ LNCX; 3′ BGH-rev
Terms and licenses: Academic/Nonprofit Terms; Industry Terms: Not Available to Industry
Depositor comments: Part of the HSP40 gene family Disclaimer: For cloning the various HSP genes, the Stratagene reference RNA for cDNA synthesis was used and genes were amplified from this mixture that originates from 10 different cell lines from different somatic origin and ultimately coming from 10 different individuals. This strategy was used to maximize the chance for the presence of individual HSP transcripts. Users must be aware that this mixture thus represents 20 complete haploid genomes, meaning that for each individual gene there might be polymorphisms that could potentially have functional consequences. The library was sequence verified only for the presence of the correct gene.
How to cite: pcDNA5/FRT/TO V5 DNAJA4 was a gift from Harm Kampinga (Addgene plasmid # 19521 ; http://n2t.net/addgene:19521 ; RRID:Addgene_19521)
