[The description below was written by a language model from this plasmid's Addgene catalogue record and pLannotate feature annotations shown in this document.]
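Description:
pcDNA5/FRT/TO V5 DNAJA4 is a mammalian expression plasmid built on the Invitrogen pcDNA5/FRT/TO backbone and carrying the human DNAJA4 cDNA, a member of the DnaJ/Hsp40 subfamily A co-chaperones. It is maintained in E. coli through a high-copy ColE1/pUC-type origin and an ampicillin resistance gene (β-lactamase with its own promoter). The annotated sequence also shows backbone remnants with no role in the design, including fragments of f1 ori, lac regulatory elements and a bom site.

The expression cassette consists of the CMV immediate-early enhancer and promoter followed by two short tet operator matches (annotated as PLtetO-1 and TRE fragments). In cells that express the Tet repressor, this arrangement keeps transcription off until tetracycline or doxycycline is added; in cells lacking the repressor, expression is constitutive. Downstream lie an N-terminal V5 epitope tag supplied by the backbone, the DNAJA4 coding sequence cloned between BamHI and NotI, and the bovine growth hormone polyadenylation signal.

An FRT site sits directly upstream of a hygromycin resistance coding sequence with an SV40 poly(A) signal, and no functional promoter is annotated in front of it. As is typical of this backbone, FLP-mediated recombination into a genomic FRT site in a suitable host line is expected to activate hygromycin resistance, allowing selection of isogenic, single-copy stable integrants.

The plasmid belongs to a library of human HSPH/HSPA/DNAJ chaperone expression clones. The depositor notes that the inserts were amplified from a pooled reference RNA derived from ten cell lines and were verified only for gene identity, so polymorphisms with possible functional consequences may be present.
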