Features (pLannotate 1.2.2; 22 found; start..end, strand, type, name):
     28..80      -  misc_feature   bom (fragment): basis of mobility region from pBR322
    235..614     +  enhancer       CMV enhancer: human cytomegalovirus immediate early enhancer
    615..818     +  promoter       CMV promoter: human cytomegalovirus (CMV) immediate early promoter
    820..839     +  promoter       PLtetO-1 promoter (fragment): modified phage lambda PL promoter with tet operator sites (Lutz and Bujard, 1997)
    841..860     +  promoter       PLtetO-1 promoter (fragment): modified phage lambda PL promoter with tet operator sites (Lutz and Bujard, 1997)
    868..901     +  promoter       TRE3GV promoter (fragment): 3rd-generation Tet-responsive promoter that can be activated by binding of Tet-On® 3G, optimized for retroviral and lentiviral vectors
    996..1037    +  CDS            V5 tag: epitope tag from simian virus 5
   1047..2237    +  CDS            DNAJA4: DNJA4_HUMAN - Experimental evidence at protein level: Swiss-Prot protein existence level 1. From Homo sapiens (Human).
   2291..2515    +  polyA_signal   bGH poly(A) signal: bovine growth hormone polyadenylation signal
   2519..2540    +  promoter       SV40 promoter (fragment): SV40 enhancer and early promoter
   2561..2794    +  rep_origin     f1 ori (fragment) (sequence partly withheld): f1 bacteriophage origin of replication; arrow indicates direction of (+) strand synthesis
   2799..2846    +  protein_bind   FRT: FLP-mediated recombination occurs in the 8-bp core sequence TCTAGAAA (Turan and Bode, 2011). FLP recombinase from the Saccharomyces cerevisiae 2μ plasmid
   2854..3876    +  CDS            HygR: aminoglycoside phosphotransferase from E. coli; aph(4)-Ia; confers resistance to hygromycin
   3886..4011    +  CDS            ble (fragment): BLE_KLEPN - Experimental evidence at protein level: Swiss-Prot protein existence level 1. Binding protein with a strong affinity to the bleomycin family of antibiotics. Binds to CL990; an antimitotic-antibiotic compound. From Klebsiella pneumoniae.
   4006..4127    +  polyA_signal   SV40 poly(A) signal: SV40 polyadenylation signal
   4200..4216    -  protein_bind   lac operator: The lac repressor binds to the lac operator to inhibit transcription in E. coli. This inhibition can be relieved by adding lactose or isopropyl-β-D-thiogalactopyranoside (IPTG). lac repressor encoded by lacI
   4224..4254    -  promoter       lac promoter: promoter for the E. coli lac operon
   4269..4290    -  protein_bind   CAP binding site: CAP binding activates transcription in the presence of cAMP. E. coli catabolite activator protein
   4303..4395    -  CDS            lacI (fragment): lac repressor; lacI; The lac repressor binds to the lac operator to inhibit transcription in E. coli. This inhibition can be relieved by adding lactose or isopropyl-β-D-thiogalactopyranoside (IPTG).
   4578..5166    -  rep_origin     ori: high-copy-number ColE1/pMB1/pBR322/pUC origin of replication
   5337..6197    -  CDS            AmpR: β-lactamase; bla; confers resistance to ampicillin, carbenicillin, and related antibiotics
   6198..6302    -  promoter       AmpR promoter: bla
>Addgene plasmid #19521 | pcDNA5/FRT/TO V5 DNAJA4 | depositor full sequence | sequence record 9157 | Author sequence
GACGGATCGGGAGATCTCCCGATCCCCTATGGTGCACTCTCAGTACAATCTGCTCTGATGCCGCATAGTT
AAGCCAGTATCTGCTCCCTGCTTGTGTGTTGGAGGTCGCTGAGTAGTGCGCGAGCAAAATTTAAGCTACA
ACAAGGCAAGGCTTGACCGACAATTGCATGAAGAATCTGCTTAGGGTTAGGCGTTTTGCGCTGCTTCGCG
ATGTACGGGCCAGATATACGCGTTGACATTGATTATTGACTAGTTATTAATAGTAATCAATTACGGGGTC
ATTAGTTCATAGCCCATATATGGAGTTCCGCGTTACATAACTTACGGTAAATGGCCCGCCTGGCTGACCG
CCCAACGACCCCCGCCCATTGACGTCAATAATGACGTATGTTCCCATAGTAACGCCAATAGGGACTTTCC
ATTGACGTCAATGGGTGGAGTATTTACGGTAAACTGCCCACTTGGCAGTACATCAAGTGTATCATATGCC
AAGTACGCCCCCTATTGACGTCAATGACGGTAAATGGCCCGCCTGGCATTATGCCCAGTACATGACCTTA
TGGGACTTTCCTACTTGGCAGTACATCTACGTATTAGTCATCGCTATTACCATGGTGATGCGGTTTTGGC
AGTACATCAATGGGCGTGGATAGCGGTTTGACTCACGGGGATTTCCAAGTCTCCACCCCATTGACGTCAA
TGGGAGTTTGTTTTGGCACCAAAATCAACGGGACTTTCCAAAATGTCGTAACAACTCCGCCCCATTGACG
CAAATGGGCGGTAGGCGTGTACGGTGGGAGGTCTATATAAGCAGAGCTCTCCCTATCAGTGATAGAGATC
TCCCTATCAGTGATAGAGATCGTCGACGAGCTCGTTTAGTGAACCGTCAGATCGCCTGGAGACGCCATCC
ACGCTGTTTTGACCTCCATAGAAGACACCGGGACCGATCCAGCCTCCGGACTCTAGCGTTTAAACTTAAG
CTTGAATTCACCATGGGTAAGCCTATCCCTAACCCTCTCCTCGGTCTCGATTCTACGGGATCCACCATGG
TGAAGGAGACCCAGTACTATGACATCCTGGGCGTGAAGCCCAGCGCGTCCCCGGAGGAGATCAAGAAGGC
CTATCGGAAGCTGGCGCTCAAGTGCCACCCGGACAAGAACCCGGATGAGGGCGAGAAGTTTAAACTCATA
TCCCAGGCATATGAAGTGCTTTCAGATCCAAAGAAAAGGGATGTTTATGACCAAGGCGGAGAGCAGGCAA
TTAAAGAAGGAGGCTCAGGCAGCCCCAGCTTCTCTTCACCCATGGACATCTTTGACATGTTCTTTGGTGG
TGGTGGACGGATGGCTAGAGAGAGAAGAGGCAAGAATGTTGTACACCAGTTATCTGTAACTCTTGAAGAT
TTATATAATGGAGTCACGAAGAAATTGGCCCTCCAGAAAAATGTAATTTGTGAGAAATGTGAAGGTGTTG
GTGGGAAGAAGGGATCGGTGGAGAAGTGCCCGCTGTGCAAGGGGCGGGGGATGCAGATCCACATCCAGCA
GATCGGGCCGGGCATGGTACAGCAGATCCAGACCGTGTGCATCGAGTGCAAGGGCCAGGGTGAGCGCATC
AACCCCAAGGACCGCTGCGAGAGCTGCAGCGGGGCCAAGGTGATCCGTGAGAAGAAGATTATCGAGGTAC
ATGTTGAAAAAGGTATGAAAGATGGGCAAAAGATACTATTTCATGGAGAAGGAGATCAGGAGCCTGAGCT
GGAGCCTGGTGATGTCATAATTGTGCTTGATCAGAAGGATCATAGTGTCTTTCAGAGACGAGGCCATGAC
TTGATCATGAAAATGAAAATTCAGCTTTCTGAAGCTCTTTGTGGCTTCAAGAAGACGATAAAAACATTGG
ACAATCGAATTCTTGTTATTACATCCAAAGCAGGTGAGGTGATAAAGCACGGGGACCTGAGATGCGTGCG
CGATGAAGGAATGCCCATCTACAAAGCACCCCTGGAAAAAGGGATTCTGATCATACAGTTTTTAGTAATC
TTTCCTGAAAAACACTGGCTTTCTCTGGAAAAGCTTCCTCAGCTGGAAGCTTTACTCCCTCCTCGACAGA
AAGTGAGGATTACAGATGACATGGATCAGGTGGAGCTGAAGGAGTTTTGTCCCAATGAGCAGAACTGGCG
TCAGCACAGGGAGGCCTACGAGGAGGACGAAGACGGGCCCCAGGCTGGAGTGCAGTGCCAGACGGCATGA
GCGGCCGCTCGAGTCTAGAGGGCCCGTTTAAACCCGCTGATCAGCCTCGACTGTGCCTTCTAGTTGCCAG
CCATCTGTTGTTTGCCCCTCCCCCGTGCCTTCCTTGACCCTGGAAGGTGCCACTCCCACTGTCCTTTCCT
AATAAAATGAGGAAATTGCATCGCATTGTCTGAGTAGGTGTCATTCTATTCTGGGGGGTGGGGTGGGGCA
GGACAGCAAGGGGGAGGATTGGGAAGACAATAGCAGGCATGCTGGGGATGCGGTGGGCTCTATGGCTTCT
GAGGCGGAAAGAACCAGCTGGGGCTCTAGGGGGTATCCCC
[124 nt withheld, positions 2561-2684]
C
[91 nt withheld, positions 2686-2776]
AGGGTGATGGTTCACGTACCTAGAAGTTCCTATTCCGAAGTTCCTATTCTCTAGAAAGTATAGGAACTTC
CTTGGCCAAAAAGCCTGAACTCACCGCGACGTCTGTCGAGAAGTTTCTGATCGAAAAGTTCGACAGCGTC
TCCGACCTGATGCAGCTCTCGGAGGGCGAAGAATCTCGTGCTTTCAGCTTCGATGTAGGAGGGCGTGGAT
ATGTCCTGCGGGTAAATAGCTGCGCCGATGGTTTCTACAAAGATCGTTATGTTTATCGGCACTTTGCATC
GGCCGCGCTCCCGATTCCGGAAGTGCTTGACATTGGGGAATTCAGCGAGAGCCTGACCTATTGCATCTCC
CGCCGTGCACAGGGTGTCACGTTGCAAGACCTGCCTGAAACCGAACTGCCCGCTGTTCTGCAGCCGGTCG
CGGAGGCCATGGATGCGATCGCTGCGGCCGATCTTAGCCAGACGAGCGGGTTCGGCCCATTCGGACCGCA
AGGAATCGGTCAATACACTACATGGCGTGATTTCATATGCGCGATTGCTGATCCCCATGTGTATCACTGG
CAAACTGTGATGGACGACACCGTCAGTGCGTCCGTCGCGCAGGCTCTCGATGAGCTGATGCTTTGGGCCG
AGGACTGCCCCGAAGTCCGGCACCTCGTGCACGCGGATTTCGGCTCCAACAATGTCCTGACGGACAATGG
CCGCATAACAGCGGTCATTGACTGGAGCGAGGCGATGTTCGGGGATTCCCAATACGAGGTCGCCAACATC
TTCTTCTGGAGGCCGTGGTTGGCTTGTATGGAGCAGCAGACGCGCTACTTCGAGCGGAGGCATCCGGAGC
TTGCAGGATCGCCGCGGCTCCGGGCGTATATGCTCCGCATTGGTCTTGACCAACTCTATCAGAGCTTGGT
TGACGGCAATTTCGATGATGCAGCTTGGGCGCAGGGTCGATGCGACGCAATCGTCCGATCCGGAGCCGGG
ACTGTCGGGCGTACACAAATCGCCCGCAGAAGCGCGGCCGTCTGGACCGATGGCTGTGTAGAAGTACTCG
CCGATAGTGGAAACCGACGCCCCAGCACTCGTCCGAGGGCAAAGGAATAGCACGTACTACGAGATTTCGA
TTCCACCGCCGCCTTCTATGAAAGGTTGGGCTTCGGAATCGTTTTCCGGGACGCCGGCTGGATGATCCTC
CAGCGCGGGGATCTCATGCTGGAGTTCTTCGCCCACCCCAACTTGTTTATTGCAGCTTATAATGGTTACA
AATAAAGCAATAGCATCACAAATTTCACAAATAAAGCATTTTTTTCACTGCATTCTAGTTGTGGTTTGTC
CAAACTCATCAATGTATCTTATCATGTCTGTATACCGTCGACCTCTAGCTAGAGCTTGGCGTAATCATGG
TCATAGCTGTTTCCTGTGTGAAATTGTTATCCGCTCACAATTCCACACAACATACGAGCCGGAAGCATAA
AGTGTAAAGCCTGGGGTGCCTAATGAGTGAGCTAACTCACATTAATTGCGTTGCGCTCACTGCCCGCTTT
CCAGTCGGGAAACCTGTCGTGCCAGCTGCATTAATGAATCGGCCAACGCGCGGGGAGAGGCGGTTTGCGT
ATTGGGCGCTCTTCCGCTTCCTCGCTCACTGACTCGCTGCGCTCGGTCGTTCGGCTGCGGCGAGCGGTAT
CAGCTCACTCAAAGGCGGTAATACGGTTATCCACAGAATCAGGGGATAACGCAGGAAAGAACATGTGAGC
AAAAGGCCAGCAAAAGGCCAGGAACCGTAAAAAGGCCGCGTTGCTGGCGTTTTTCCATAGGCTCCGCCCC
CCTGACGAGCATCACAAAAATCGACGCTCAAGTCAGAGGTGGCGAAACCCGACAGGACTATAAAGATACC
AGGCGTTTCCCCCTGGAAGCTCCCTCGTGCGCTCTCCTGTTCCGACCCTGCCGCTTACCGGATACCTGTC
CGCCTTTCTCCCTTCGGGAAGCGTGGCGCTTTCTCATAGCTCACGCTGTAGGTATCTCAGTTCGGTGTAG
GTCGTTCGCTCCAAGCTGGGCTGTGTGCACGAACCCCCCGTTCAGCCCGACCGCTGCGCCTTATCCGGTA
ACTATCGTCTTGAGTCCAACCCGGTAAGACACGACTTATCGCCACTGGCAGCAGCCACTGGTAACAGGAT
TAGCAGAGCGAGGTATGTAGGCGGTGCTACAGAGTTCTTGAAGTGGTGGCCTAACTACGGCTACACTAGA
AGAACAGTATTTGGTATCTGCGCTCTGCTGAAGCCAGTTACCTTCGGAAAAAGAGTTGGTAGCTCTTGAT
CCGGCAAACAAACCACCGCTGGTAGCGGTGGTTTTTTTGTTTGCAAGCAGCAGATTACGCGCAGAAAAAA
AGGATCTCAAGAAGATCCTTTGATCTTTTCTACGGGGTCTGACGCTCAGTGGAACGAAAACTCACGTTAA
GGGATTTTGGTCATGAGATTATCAAAAAGGATCTTCACCTAGATCCTTTTAAATTAAAAATGAAGTTTTA
AATCAATCTAAAGTATATATGAGTAAACTTGGTCTGACAGTTACCAATGCTTAATCAGTGAGGCACCTAT
CTCAGCGATCTGTCTATTTCGTTCATCCATAGTTGCCTGACTCCCCGTCGTGTAGATAACTACGATACGG
GAGGGCTTACCATCTGGCCCCAGTGCTGCAATGATACCGCGAGACCCACGCTCACCGGCTCCAGATTTAT
CAGCAATAAACCAGCCAGCCGGAAGGGCCGAGCGCAGAAGTGGTCCTGCAACTTTATCCGCCTCCATCCA
GTCTATTAATTGTTGCCGGGAAGCTAGAGTAAGTAGTTCGCCAGTTAATAGTTTGCGCAACGTTGTTGCC
ATTGCTACAGGCATCGTGGTGTCACGCTCGTCGTTTGGTATGGCTTCATTCAGCTCCGGTTCCCAACGAT
CAAGGCGAGTTACATGATCCCCCATGTTGTGCAAAAAAGCGGTTAGCTCCTTCGGTCCTCCGATCGTTGT
CAGAAGTAAGTTGGCCGCAGTGTTATCACTCATGGTTATGGCAGCACTGCATAATTCTCTTACTGTCATG
CCATCCGTAAGATGCTTTTCTGTGACTGGTGAGTACTCAACCAAGTCATTCTGAGAATAGTGTATGCGGC
GACCGAGTTGCTCTTGCCCGGCGTCAATACGGGATAATACCGCGCCACATAGCAGAACTTTAAAAGTGCT
CATCATTGGAAAACGTTCTTCGGGGCGAAAACTCTCAAGGATCTTACCGCTGTTGAGATCCAGTTCGATG
TAACCCACTCGTGCACCCAACTGATCTTCAGCATCTTTTACTTTCACCAGCGTTTCTGGGTGAGCAAAAA
CAGGAAGGCAAAATGCCGCAAAAAAGGGAATAAGGGCGACACGGAAATGTTGAATACTCATACTCTTCCT
TTTTCAATATTATTGAAGCATTTATCAGGGTTATTGTCTCATGAGCGGATACATATTTGAATGTATTTAG
AAAAATAAACAAATAGGGGTTCCGCGCACATTTCCCCGAAAAGTGCCACCTGACGTC
