>Addgene plasmid #19521 | pcDNA5/FRT/TO V5 DNAJA4 | addgene partial sequence | sequence record 25298 | LNCX 5'-AGCTCGTTTAGTGAACCGTCAGATC-3'
NNNNNNNNNNNNNNNNCTGTTTTGANCTCCATAGAAGANACCGGGACCGATCCAGCCTCCGGACTCTAGC
GTTTAAACTTAAGCTTGAATTCACCATGGGTAAGCCTATCCCTAACCCTCTCCTCGGTCTCGATTCTACG
GGATCCACCATGGTGAAGGAGACCCAGTACTATGACATCCTGGGCGTGAAGCCCAGCGCGTCCCCGGAGG
AGATCAAGAAGGCCTATCGGAAGCTGGCGCTCAAGTACCACCCGGACAAGAACCCGGATGAGGGCGAGAA
GTTTAAACTCATATCCCAGGCATATGAAGTGCTTTCAGATCCAAAGAAAAGGGATGTTTATGACCAAGGC
GGAGAGCAGGCAATTAAAGAAGGAGGCTCAGGCAGCCCCAGCTTCTCTTCACCCATGGACATCTTTGACA
TGTTCTTTGGTGGTGGTGGACGGATGGCTAGAGAGAGAAGAGGCAAGAATGTTGTACACCAGTTATCTGT
AACTCTTGAAGATCTATATAATGGAGTCACGAAGAAATTGGCCCTCCAGAAAAATGTAATTTGTGAGAAA
TGTGAAGGTGTTGGTGGGAAGAAGGGATCGGTGGAGAAGTGCCCGCTGTGCAAGGGGCGGGGGATGCAGA
TCCACATCCAGCAGATCGGGCCGGNNNNNNNNNNNNNNNNNNNNNNNNNNNTNNNNNNNNNNGNNNGGGC
CAGGGTGAGCGCATCAACCCCAAGGANCGCTGCGAGAGCTGCAGCGGGGNCANGGTGATCCGTGAGANNN
ATTATCGAGGTACNTGTTNNAANNGNATNAANANGGNNNNNNNNNNNNNNNTTNNNGGANNANNNNATNN
